Addgene plasmid #36823: TAL2422
Depositing lab: Keith Joung. Depositing organization: Massachusetts General Hospital. Publication: FLASH assembly of TALENs for high-throughput genome editing. Reyon D, Tsai SQ, Khayter C, Foden JA, Sander JD, Joung JK. Nat Biotechnol. 2012 Apr 8. doi: 10.1038/nbt.2170. PubMed 22484455.
Backbone
  Vector backbone: JDS74
  Backbone manufacturer: Joung lab (Addgene Plasmid # 32288)
  Backbone size w/o insert (bp): 6447
  Vector type: Mammalian, T7 for in vitro mRNA synthesis
Growth in bacteria
  Bacterial resistance: Ampicillin, 100 μg/mL
  Growth temperature: 37°C
  Growth strain: XL1 Blue
  Copy number: High Copy
Gene/Insert
  Gene/Insert name: SMAD2-TALEN_Left (alt name: SMAD2)
  Species: H. sapiens (human)
  Insert size (bp): 1640
  Entrez Gene: Smad2 (a.k.a. 7120426M23Rik, Madh2, Madr2, Smad-2, mMad2)
  Promoter: CMV
  Tag / fusion protein: 3X Flag (N terminal on backbone); WT FOKI (C terminal on backbone)
  Cloning method: Restriction Enzyme; 5′ cloning site BsmBI (destroyed during cloning); 3′ cloning site BsmBI (destroyed during cloning)
  Sequencing primers: 5′ CMV-F; 3′ BGH-rev
Terms and licenses: Academic/Nonprofit Terms; Industry Terms: Not Available to Industry
Depositor comments: Target binding site: TTTGGTAAGAACATGTCG It is strongly recommended that users perform a diagnostic digest to verify this plasmid prior to use. For example, a double digest of the plasmid with BamHI and KpnI should result in two bands at 2.2kb and 5.9kb.
How to cite: TAL2422 was a gift from Keith Joung (Addgene plasmid # 36823 ; http://n2t.net/addgene:36823 ; RRID:Addgene_36823)
