[The description below was written by a language model from this plasmid's Addgene catalogue record.]
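Description:
TAL2422 is a mammalian expression plasmid encoding the left monomer of a TALEN pair directed against the human SMAD2 gene. It is built on the JDS74 backbone (about 6.4 kb without insert), a TALEN expression vector that supplies the sequences flanking the DNA-binding repeats. It is propagated in E. coli as a high-copy plasmid under ampicillin selection. The record does not list the origin of replication or any mammalian selection marker, and no feature table is provided.

The roughly 1.6 kb insert is a custom array of TAL effector repeats assembled by the FLASH method, specifying recognition of an 18-nucleotide target half-site in SMAD2. It was cloned through BsmBI sites, which were destroyed in the process, as is usual for type IIS seamless cloning, leaving the array in frame with the backbone-encoded elements. These are an N-terminal 3X FLAG tag, useful for detecting the protein, and a C-terminal wild-type FokI nuclease domain. A CMV promoter drives expression in mammalian cells, and a T7 promoter allows in vitro transcription of mRNA from the same plasmid. The listed reverse sequencing primer suggests a BGH polyadenylation region downstream, though this is not explicitly recorded.

Because FokI cleaves only as a dimer, this construct is meant to be co-delivered with a matching right-hand SMAD2 TALEN that binds the opposite strand across a spacer. The resulting double-strand break can be repaired to produce indel mutations or targeted edits. The species is given as human, although the linked gene entry carries mouse-style aliases. The depositor advises verifying the plasmid by diagnostic digest, since repeat arrays can be prone to rearrangement.
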