>Addgene plasmid #36823 | TAL2422 | depositor partial sequence | sequence record 46016 | TAL2422 sequence 1640 bps
GAACCTGACCCCAGACCAGGTAGTCGCAATCGCGTCAAACGGAGGGGGAAAGCAAGCCCTGGAAACCGTG
CAAAGGTTGTTGCCGGTCCTTTGTCAAGACCACGGCCTTACACCGGAGCAAGTCGTGGCCATTGCAAGCA
ATGGGGGTGGCAAACAGGCTCTTGAGACGGTTCAGAGACTTCTCCCAGTTCTCTGTCAAGCCCACGGGCT
GACTCCCGATCAAGTTGTAGCGATTGCGAATAACAATGGAGGGAAACAAGCATTGGAGACTGTCCAACGG
CTCCTTCCCGTGTTGTGTCAAGCCCACGGTTTGACGCCTGCACAAGTGGTCGCCATCGCCAACAACAACG
GCGGTAAGCAGGCGCTGGAAACAGTACAGCGCCTGCTGCCTGTACTGTGCCAGGATCATGGACTGACCCC
AGACCAGGTAGTCGCAATCGCGTCAAACGGAGGGGGAAAGCAAGCCCTGGAAACCGTGCAAAGGTTGTTG
CCGGTCCTTTGTCAAGACCACGGCCTTACACCGGAGCAAGTCGTGGCCATTGCAAGCAACATCGGTGGCA
AACAGGCTCTTGAGACGGTTCAGAGACTTCTCCCAGTTCTCTGTCAAGCCCACGGGCTGACTCCCGATCA
AGTTGTAGCGATTGCGTCGAACATTGGAGGGAAACAAGCATTGGAGACTGTCCAACGGCTCCTTCCCGTG
TTGTGTCAAGCCCACGGTTTGACGCCTGCACAAGTGGTCGCCATCGCCAACAACAACGGCGGTAAGCAGG
CGCTGGAAACAGTACAGCGCCTGCTGCCTGTACTGTGCCAGGATCATGGACTGACCCCAGACCAGGTAGT
CGCAATCGCGTCGAACATTGGGGGAAAGCAAGCCCTGGAAACCGTGCAAAGGTTGTTGCCGGTCCTTTGT
CAAGACCACGGCCTTACACCGGAGCAAGTCGTGGCCATTGCAAGCAACATCGGTGGCAAACAGGCTCTTG
AGACGGTTCAGAGACTTCTCCCAGTTCTCTGTCAAGCCCACGGGCTGACTCCCGATCAAGTTGTAGCGAT
TGCGTCGCATGACGGAGGGAAACAAGCATTGGAGACTGTCCAACGGCTCCTTCCCGTGTTGTGTCAAGCC
CACGGTTTGACGCCTGCACAAGTGGTCGCCATCGCCTCCAATATTGGCGGTAAGCAGGCGCTGGAAACAG
TACAGCGCCTGCTGCCTGTACTGTGCCAGGATCATGGACTGACCCCAGACCAGGTAGTCGCAATCGCGTC
AAACGGAGGGGGAAAGCAAGCCCTGGAAACCGTGCAAAGGTTGTTGCCGGTCCTTTGTCAAGACCACGGC
CTTACACCGGAGCAAGTCGTGGCCATTGCAAATAATAACGGTGGCAAACAGGCTCTTGAGACGGTTCAGA
GACTTCTCCCAGTTCTCTGTCAAGCCCACGGGCTGACTCCCGATCAAGTTGTAGCGATTGCGTCCAACGG
TGGAGGGAAACAAGCATTGGAGACTGTCCAACGGCTCCTTCCCGTGTTGTGTCAAGCCCACGGTTTGACG
CCTGCACAAGTGGTCGCCATCGCCAGCCATGATGGCGGTAAGCAGGCGCTGGAAACAGTACAGCGCCTGC
TGCCTGTACTGTGCCAGGATCATGGACTGA
