>Addgene plasmid #36823 | TAL2422 | addgene partial sequence | sequence record 48187 | CMV-F 5'-CGCAAATGGGCGGTAGGCGTG-3'
ACTAGAGAACCCACTGCTTACTGGCTTATCGAAATTAATACGACTCACTATAGGGAGACCCAAGCTGGCT
AGCACCATGGACTACAAAGACCATGACGGTGATTATAAAGATCATGACATCGATTACAAGGATGACGATG
ACAAGATGGCCCCCAAGAAGAAGAGGAAGGTGGGCATTCACCGCGGGGTACCTATGGTGGACTTGAGGAC
ACTCGGTTATTCGCAACAGCAACAGGAGAAAATCAAGCCTAAGGTCAGGAGCACCGTCGCGCAACACCAC
GAGGCGCTTGTGGGGCATGGCTTCACTCATGCGCATATTGTCGCGCTTTCACAGCACCCTGCGGCGCTTG
GGACGGTGGCTGTCAAATACCAAGATATGATTGCGGCCCTGCCCGAAGCCACGCACGAGGCAATTGTAGG
GGTCGGTAAACAGTGGTCGGGAGCGCGAGCACTTGAGGCGCTGCTGACTGTGGCGGGTGAGCTTAGGGGG
CCTCCGCTCCAGCTCGACACCGGGCAGCTGCTGAAGATCGCGAAGAGAGGGGGAGTAACAGCGGTAGAGG
CAGTGCACGCCTGGCGCAATGCGCTCACCGGGGCCCCCTTGAACCTGACCCCAGACCAGGTAGTCGCAAT
CGCGTCAAACGGAGGGGGAAAGCAAGCCCTGGAAACCGTGCAAAGGTTGTTGCCGGTCCTTTGTCAAGAC
CACGGCCTTACACCGGAGCAAGTCGTGGCCATTGCAAGCAATGGGGGTGGCAAACAGGCTCTTGAGACGG
TTCAGAGACTTCTCCCAGTTCTCTGTCAAGCCCACGGGCTGACTCCCGATCAAGTTGTAGCGATTGCGAA
TAACAATGGAGGGAAACAAGCATTGGAGACTGTCCAACGGCTCCTTCCCGTGTTGTGTCAAGCCCACGGT
TTGACGCCTGCACAAGTGGTCGCC
