>Addgene plasmid #36823 | TAL2422 | addgene partial sequence | sequence record 48188 | JDS-TALEN-F 5'-TAGGGGTCGGTAAACAGTGG-3'
GCGGGTGAGCTTAGGGGGCCTCCGCTCCAGCTCGACACCGGGCAGCTGCTGAAGATCGCGAAGAGAGGGG
GAGTAACAGCGGTAGAGGCAGTGCACGCCTGGCGCAATGCGCTCACCGGGGCCCCCTTGAACCTGACCCC
AGACCAGGTAGTCGCAATCGCGTCAAACGGAGGGGGAAAGCAAGCCCTGGAAACCGTGCAAAGGTTGTTG
CCGGTCCTTTGTCAAGACCACGGCCTTACACCGGAGCAAGTCGTGGCCATTGCAAGCAATGGGGGTGGCA
AACAGGCTCTTGAGACGGTTCAGAGACTTCTCCCAGTTCTCTGTCAAGCCCACGGGCTGACTCCCGATCA
AGTTGTAGCGATTGCGAATAACAATGGAGGGAAACAAGCATTGGAGACTGTCCAACGGCTCCTTCCCGTG
TTGTGTCAAGCCCACGGTTTGACGCCTGCACAAGTGGTCGCCATCGCCAACAACAACGGCGGTAAGCAGG
CGCTGGAAACAGTACAGCGCCTGCTGCCTGTACTGTGCCAGGATCATGGACTGACCCCAGACCAGGTAGT
CGCAATCGCGTCAAACGGAGGGGGAAAGCAAGCCCTGGAAACCGTGCAAAGGTTGTTGCCGGTCCTTTGT
CAAGACCACGGCCTTACACCGGAGCAAGTCGTGGCCATTGCAAGCAACATCGGTGGCAAACAGGCTCTTG
AGACGGTTCAGAGACTTCTCCCAGTTCTCTGTCAAGCCCACGGGCTGACTCCCGATCAAGTTGTAGCGAT
TGCGTCGAACATTGGAGGGAAACAAGCATTGGAGACTGTCCAACGGCTCCTTCCCGTGTTGTGTCAAGCC
CACGGTTTGACGCCTGCACAAGTGGTCGCCATCGCCAACAACAACGGCGGTA
